Addgene plasmid #238206: pMIIS793
Purpose: Expresses TaTasR with an N-terminal Twin-Strep-SUMO tag. KanR
Depositing lab: Feng Zhang. Depositing organization: Broad Institute. Publication: TIGR-Tas: A family of modular RNA-guided DNA-targeting systems in prokaryotes and their viruses. Faure G, Saito M, Wilkinson ME, Quinones-Olvera N, Xu P, Flam-Shepherd D, Kim S, Reddy N, Zhu S, Evgeniou L, Koonin EV, Macrae RK, Zhang F. Science. 2025 Feb 27:eadv9789. doi: 10.1126/science.adv9789. PubMed 40014690.
Backbone
  Vector backbone: pET28A
  Vector type: Bacterial Expression
Growth in bacteria
  Bacterial resistance: Kanamycin, 50 μg/mL
  Growth temperature: 37°C
  Growth strain: NEB Stable
  Copy number: High Copy
Gene/Insert
  Gene/Insert name: TaTasR (alt names: hypothetical protein DWQ19_11745; RDJ35482.1)
  Species: Thermoproteota archaeon
  Insert size (bp): 993
  Tag / fusion protein: TwinStrepII-bdSUMO (N terminal on insert)
  Cloning method: Gibson Cloning
Terms and licenses: Academic/Nonprofit Terms; Industry Terms: Not Available to Industry
How to cite: pMIIS793 was a gift from Feng Zhang (Addgene plasmid # 238206 ; http://n2t.net/addgene:238206 ; RRID:Addgene_238206)
