[The description below was written by a language model from this plasmid's Addgene catalogue record and pLannotate feature annotations shown in this document.]
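Description:
pMIIS793 is a bacterial expression plasmid built on the pET28a backbone for producing TaTasR, a protein from a Thermoproteota archaeon that is also catalogued as a hypothetical protein. It comes from work on TIGR-Tas, a family of modular RNA-guided DNA-targeting systems found in prokaryotes and their viruses. The plasmid is 6,649 nt in the sequenced record and is maintained in E. coli under kanamycin selection through an aminoglycoside phosphotransferase (KanR) gene. Replication depends on a ColE1/pMB1-type origin, accompanied by the bom region and the rop gene typical of pBR322-derived pET vectors. The catalogue nevertheless lists the plasmid as high copy. An f1 phage origin is also present, and the short tetracycline-resistance fragments detected are backbone remnants rather than functional markers.

The 993 bp TaTasR insert, introduced by Gibson cloning, sits in a standard pET expression cassette. A T7 promoter followed by a lac operator and the T7 gene 10 ribosome binding site drives transcription, which ends at the T7 terminator. The plasmid-borne lacI gene supplies repressor, so expression is held off until induced with IPTG in a host that provides T7 RNA polymerase. The protein carries an N-terminal Twin-Strep-II tag fused to bdSUMO. The Twin-Strep tag allows affinity capture on Strep-Tactin-type resins, and the SUMO module generally aids solubility and can be removed by a cognate SUMO protease. The automated annotation does not label TaTasR or the Twin-Strep tag directly. It marks a SUMO fragment by similarity to yeast SMT3, a thrombin site, and small fragment hits to other tags upstream and downstream, which are probably partial matches. The unannotated span after the SUMO fragment is consistent with the insert. The construct is suited to recombinant production and purification of TaTasR.
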