Features (pLannotate 1.2.2; 20 found; start..end, strand, type, name):
     12..440     +  rep_origin     f1 ori (sequence partly withheld): f1 bacteriophage origin of replication; arrow indicates direction of (+) strand synthesis
    494..551     +  promoter       AmpR promoter (fragment): bla
    560..1375    -  CDS            KanR: aminoglycoside phosphotransferase; aph(3')-Ia; confers resistance to kanamycin in bacteria or G418 (Geneticin®) in eukaryotes
   1497..2085    +  rep_origin     ori: high-copy-number ColE1/pMB1/pBR322/pUC origin of replication
   2271..2410    -  misc_feature   bom: basis of mobility region from pBR322
   2512..2703    -  CDS            rop: Rop protein, which maintains plasmids at low copy number; rop
   2720..3100    +  CDS            YPB1_ECOLX: Protein predicted: Swiss-Prot protein existence level 4. From Escherichia coli.
   3172..3463    -  CDS            TcR (fragment): tetracycline efflux protein; tet; confers resistance to tetracycline
   3478..3499    -  protein_bind   CAP binding site: CAP binding activates transcription in the presence of cAMP. E. coli catabolite activator protein
   3512..4594    -  CDS            lacI: lac repressor; lacI; The lac repressor binds to the lac operator to inhibit transcription in E. coli. This inhibition can be relieved by adding lactose or isopropyl-β-D-thiogalactopyranoside (IPTG).
   4595..4672    -  promoter       lacI promoter: lacI
   4680..4959    -  CDS            TcR (fragment): tetracycline efflux protein; tet; confers resistance to tetracycline
   4981..4999    +  promoter       T7 promoter: promoter for bacteriophage T7 RNA polymerase
   5000..5024    +  protein_bind   lac operator: The lac repressor binds to the lac operator to inhibit transcription in E. coli. This inhibition can be relieved by adding lactose or isopropyl-β-D-thiogalactopyranoside (IPTG). lac repressor encoded by lacI
   5039..5061    +  RBS            RBS: efficient ribosome binding site from bacteriophage T7 gene 10 (Olins and Rangwala, 1989)
   5080..5096    +  CDS            capTEV™ (fragment): composite tag for in vivo biotinylation, TEV protease cleavage, and 6xHis tagging
   5107..5124    +  CDS            thrombin site: thrombin recognition and cleavage site
   5221..5513    +  CDS            SUMO (fragment): cleavable ubiquitin-like protein tag; S. cerevisiae SMT3 (truncated)
   6520..6569    +  CDS            SET1 (fragment): solubility-enhancement tag derived from T7 phage gene 10B
   6577..6624    +  terminator     T7 terminator: transcription terminator for bacteriophage T7 RNA polymerase
>Addgene plasmid #238206 | pMIIS793 | addgene full sequence | sequence record 473288 | Addgene NGS Result
TGGCGAATGGG
[124 nt withheld, positions 12-135]
C
[91 nt withheld, positions 137-227]
A
[49 nt withheld, positions 229-277]
CCTTTGACGTTGGAGTCCACGTTCTTT
[37 nt withheld, positions 305-341]
ACCCTATCTCGGTCTATTCTTTTGATTTATAAGGGATTTTGCCGATTTCGGCCTATTGGTTAAAAAATGA
GCTGATTTAACAAAAATTTAACGCGAATTTTAACAAACTAGTAACGTTTACAATTTCAGGTGGCACTTTT
CGGGGAAATGTGCGCGGAACCCCTATTTGTTTATTTTTCTAAATACATTCAAATATGTATCCGCTCATGA
ATTAATTCTTAGAAAAACTCATCGAGCATCAAATGAAACTGCAATTTATTCATATCAGGATTATCAATAC
CATATTTTTGAAAAAGCCGTTTCTGTAATGAAGGAGAAAACTCACCGAGGCAGTTCCATAGGATGGCAAG
ATCCTGGTATCGGTCTGCGATTCCGACTCGTCCAACATCAATACAACCTATTAATTTCCCCTCGTCAAAA
ATAAGGTTATCAAGTGAGAAATCACCATGAGTGACGACTGAATCCGGTGAGAATGGCAAAAGTTTATGCA
TTTCTTTCCAGACTTGTTCAACAGGCCAGCCATTACGCTCGTCATCAAAATCACTCGCATCAACCAAACC
GTTATTCATTCGTGATTGCGCCTGAGCGAGACGAAATACGCGATCGCTGTTAAAAGGACAATTACAAACA
GGAATCGAATGCAACCGGCGCAGGAACACTGCCAGCGCATCAACAATGTTTTCACCTGAATCAGGATATT
CTTCTAATACCTGGAATGCTGTTTTCCCGGGGATCGCAGTGGTGAGTAACCATGCATCATCAGGAGTACG
GATAAAATGCTTGATGGTCGGAAGAGGCATAAATTCCGTCAGCCAGTTTAGTCTGACCATCTCATCTGTA
ACATCATTGGCAACGCTACCTTTGCCATGTTTCAGAAACAACTCTGGCGCATCGGGCTTCCCATACAATC
GATAGATTGTCGCACCTGATTGCCCGACATTATCGCGAGCCCATTTATACCCATATAAATCAGCATCCAT
GTTGGAATTTAATCGCGGCCTAGAGCAAGACGTTTCCCGTTGAATATGGCTCATAACACCCCTTGTATTA
CTGTTTATGTAAGCAGACAGTTTTATTGTTCATGACCAAAATCCCTTAACGTGAGTTTTCGTTCCACTGA
GCGTCAGACCCCGTAGAAAAGATCAAAGGATCTTCTTGAGATCCTTTTTTTCTGCGCGTAATCTGCTGCT
TGCAAACAAAAAAACCACCGCTACCAGCGGTGGTTTGTTTGCCGGATCAAGAGCTACCAACTCTTTTTCC
GAAGGTAACTGGCTTCAGCAGAGCGCAGATACCAAATACTGTCCTTCTAGTGTAGCCGTAGTTAGGCCAC
CACTTCAAGAACTCTGTAGCACCGCCTACATACCTCGCTCTGCTAATCCTGTTACCAGTGGCTGCTGCCA
GTGGCGATAAGTCGTGTCTTACCGGGTTGGACTCAAGACGATAGTTACCGGATAAGGCGCAGCGGTCGGG
CTGAACGGGGGGTTCGTGCACACAGCCCAGCTTGGAGCGAACGACCTACACCGAACTGAGATACCTACAG
CGTGAGCTATGAGAAAGCGCCACGCTTCCCGAAGGGAGAAAGGCGGACAGGTATCCGGTAAGCGGCAGGG
TCGGAACAGGAGAGCGCACGAGGGAGCTTCCAGGGGGAAACGCCTGGTATCTTTATAGTCCTGTCGGGTT
TCGCCACCTCTGACTTGAGCGTCGATTTTTGTGATGCTCGTCAGGGGGGCGGAGCCTATGGAAAAACGCC
AGCAACGCGGCCTTTTTACGGTTCCTGGCCTTTTGCTGGCCTTTTGCTCACATGTTCTTTCCTGCGTTAT
CCCCTGATTCTGTGGATAACCGTATTACCGCCTTTGAGTGAGCTGATACCGCTCGCCGCAGCCGAACGAC
CGAGCGCAGCGAGTCAGTGAGCGAGGAAGCGGAAGAGCGCCTGATGCGGTATTTTCTCCTTACGCATCTG
TGCGGTATTTCACACCGCAATGGTGCACTCTCAGTACAATCTGCTCTGATGCCGCATAGTTAAGCCAGTA
TACACTCCGCTATCGCTACGTGACTGGGTCATGGCTGCGCCCCGACACCCGCCAACACCCGCTGACGCGC
CCTGACGGGCTTGTCTGCTCCCGGCATCCGCTTACAGACAAGCTGTGACCGTCTCCGGGAGCTGCATGTG
TCAGAGGTTTTCACCGTCATCACCGAAACGCGCGAGGCAGCTGCGGTAAAGCTCATCAGCGTGGTCGTGA
AGCGATTCACAGATGTCTGCCTGTTCATCCGCGTCCAGCTCGTTGAGTTTCTCCAGAAGCGTTAATGTCT
GGCTTCTGATAAAGCGGGCCATGTTAAGGGCGGTTTTTTCCTGTTTGGTCACTGATGCCTCCGTGTAAGG
GGGATTTCTGTTCATGGGGGTAATGATACCGATGAAACGAGAGAGGATGCTCACGATACGGGTTACTGAT
GATGAACATGCCCGGTTACTGGAACGTTGTGAGGGTAAACAACTGGCGGTATGGATGCGGCGGGACCAGA
GAAAAATCACTCAGGGTCAATGCCAGCGCTTCGTTAATACAGATGTAGGTGTTCCACAGGGTAGCCAGCA
GCATCCTGCGATGCAGATCCGGAACATAATGGTGCAGGGCGCTGACTTCCGCGTTTCCAGACTTTACGAA
ACACGGAAACCGAAGACCATTCATGTTGTTGCTCAGGTCGCAGACGTTTTGCAGAAGCAGTCGCTTCACG
TTCGCTCGCGTATCGGTGATTCATTCTGCTAACCAGTAAGGCAACCCCGCCAGCCTAGCCGGGTCCTCAA
CGACAGGAGCACGATCATGCGCACCCGTGGGGCCGCCATGCCGGCGATAATGGCCTGCTTCTCGCCGAAA
CGTTTGGTGGCGGGACCAGTGACGAAGGCTTGAGCGAGGGCGTGCAAGATTCCGAATACCGCAAGCGACA
GGCCGATCATCGTCGCGCTCCAGCGAAAGCGGTCCTCGCCGAAAATGACCCAGAGCGCTGCCGGCACCTG
TCCTACGAGTTGCATGATAAAGAAGACAGTCATAAGTGCGGCGACGATAGTCATGCCCCGCGCCCACCGG
AAGGAGCTGACTGGGTTGAAGGCTCTCAAGGGCATCGGTCGAGATCCCGGTGCCTAATGAGTGAGCTAAC
TTACATTAATTGCGTTGCGCTCACTGCCCGCTTTCCAGTCGGGAAACCTGTCGTGCCAGCTGCATTAATG
AATCGGCCAACGCGCGGGGAGAGGCGGTTTGCGTATTGGGCGCCAGGGTGGTTTTTCTTTTCACCAGTGA
GACGGGCAACAGCTGATTGCCCTTCACCGCCTGGCCCTGAGAGAGTTGCAGCAAGCGGTCCACGCTGGTT
TGCCCCAGCAGGCGAAAATCCTGTTTGATGGTGGTTAACGGCGGGATATAACATGAGCTGTCTTCGGTAT
CGTCGTATCCCACTACCGAGATATCCGCACCAACGCGCAGCCCGGACTCGGTAATGGCGCGCATTGCGCC
CAGCGCCATCTGATCGTTGGCAACCAGCATCGCAGTGGGAACGATACCCTCATTCAGCATTTGCATGGTT
TGTTGAAAACCGGACATGGCACTCCAGTCGCCTTCCCGTTCCGCTATCGGCTGAATTTGATTGCGAGTGA
GATATTTATGCCAGCCAGCCAGACGCAGACGCGCCGAGACAGAACTTAATGGGCCCGCTAACAGCGCGAT
TTGCTGGTGACCCAATGCGACCAGATGCTCCACGCCCAGTCGCGTACCGTCTTCATGGGAGAAAATAATA
CTGTTGATGGGTGTCTGGTCAGAGACATCAAGAAATAACGCCGGAACATTAGTGCAGGCAGCTTCCACAG
CAATGGCATCCTGGTCATCCAGCGGATAGTTAATGATCAGCCCACTGACGCGTTGCGCGAGAAGATTGTG
CACCGCCGCTTTACAGGCTTCGACGCCGCTTCGTTCTACCATCGACACCACCACGCTGGCACCCAGTTGA
TCGGCGCGAGATTTAATCGCCGCGACAATTTGCGACGGCGCGTGCAGGGCCAGACTGGAGGTGGCAACGC
CAATCAGCAACGACTGTTTGCCCGCCAGTTGTTGTGCCACGCGGTTGGGAATGTAATTCAGCTCCGCCAT
CGCCGCTTCCACTTTTTCCCGCGTTTTCGCAGAAACGTGGCTGGCCTGGTTCACCACGCGGGAAACGGTC
TGATAAGAGACACCGGCATACTCTGCGACATCGTATAACGTTACTGGTTTCACATTCACCACCCTGAATT
GACTCTCTTCCGGGCGCTATCATGCCATACCGCGAAAGGTTTTGCGCCATTCGATGGTGTCCGGGATCTC
GACGCTCTCCCTTATGCGACTCCTGCATTAGGAAGCAGCCCAGTAGTAGGTTGAGGCCGTTGAGCACCGC
CGCCGCAAGGAATGGTGCATGCAAGGAGATGGCGCCCAACAGTCCCCCGGCCACGGGGCCTGCCACCATA
CCCACGCCGAAACAAGCGCTCATGAGCCCGAAGTGGCGAGCCCGATCTTCCCCATCGGTGATGTCGGCGA
TATAGGCGCCAGCAACCGCACCTGTGGCGCCGGTGATGCCGGCCACGATGCGTCCGGCGTAGAGGATCGA
GATCTCGATCCCGCGAAATTAATACGACTCACTATAGGGGAATTGTGAGCGGATAACAATTCCCCTCTAG
AAATAATTTTGTTTAACTTTAAGAAGGAGATATAGCATGGGCAGCAGCCATCATCATCATCATCACAGCA
GCGGCCTGGTGCCGCGCGGCAGCCATATGGCTAGCTGGAGCCATCCGCAGTTTGAAAAAGGTGGTGGTAG
CGGTGGTGGTTCAGGTGGTAGTGCATGGTCACACCCTCAGTTTGAGAAAATGTCGGACTCAGAAGTCAAT
CAAGAAGCTAAGCCAGAGGTCAAGCCAGAAGTCAAGCCTGAGACTCACATCAATTTAAAGGTGTCCGATG
GATCTTCAGAGATCTTCTTCAAGATCAAAAAGACCACTCCTTTAAGAAGGCTGATGGAAGCGTTCGCTAA
AAGACAGGGTAAGGAAATGGACTCCTTAAGATTCTTGTACGACGGTATTAGAATCCAAGCTGATCAGACC
CCTGAAGATTTGGACATGGAGGATAACGATATTATTGAGGCTCACAGAGAACAGATTGGTGGATCCGATA
ACGATATCACAATATTGGCGGTCGATTGGTCTCATGAAGAACGTAAACTTGCAATTTTTGATGGCAAGAA
GATAAGGAAAAAACTTCCTGAGCCTTCTAGCGATGTAATAATTGTGGCTGAAAATATTCCTCAAAAATAT
GCCGCTCCGTTCATCGAGGTAGGGGCAAAAGTTCTTAGATGTTCGACAAACGCCACAGCAGATGCAAGAA
AAAACTATCAAAAGAAAGTCGATGCTGCTTTTGCGAAAAACGACGAAAATGATTCTAAAGTGATTTGGGC
GTTATATCAAACACACCCAGAATTGTTTCGTGAAATGAAGCTTGAGCCACCCCTTTCTTCTTATTATGCT
ATTTTTAAAGATTACCAAGAGGTAAGAATTAGAACTGGCAATCGACTCTATTCAGATCGCACTGATGCAA
TGGAAGAGTTTTTTAAAATAGTTAAGAAAGGTGAACATGAACTAAAAAAGGCTGTCGATAAAGAATTAGA
AAATCATCCGGTCTATACGCAGTGGTTACAGCATATTAAAGGTATTGGCCCGGTCGTTGCCGGGGGATTG
ATATCGTTAATTGGAGATATAGATCGCTTCGACAGCGTTTCTAAATTATGGGCCTATGCAGGTTATAGTG
TTGATAATGGAAAAGTGCAAAAGCGTAAAAAAGGTGTAGCTTCAAATTGGAAAAATAAAATTCGCACACA
TTGTTACAACATTGTAGATTCATTTATCAAACAACGCACTTCAGTTTATCGTGAGTTGTATGATGCCGAA
AAAGCTCGTCAACGTCCAAAGGTAGAATCCGATGGTCATGCTCACAACCGTGCTGTAAGAAAAGTTGCTA
AGGTATTTTTACAACATTATTGGGTAGTTTCTAGAGAATTAGCAGGGTTTTCTGTGTCTAAACCTTGGAT
TTTAGAACATGGTGGGCACGTTGATTACATCAAACCACCACATTGGAATAAAGTAGAAATTAAGCCATGC
AAGCCCTGATGAGATCCGGCTGCTAACAAAGCCCGAAAGGAAGCTGAGTTGGCTGCTGCCACCGCTGAGC
AATAACTAGCATAACCCCTTGGGGCCTCTAAACGGGTCTTGAGGGGTTTTTTGCTGAAAGGAGGAACTAT
ATCCGGAT
